>Addgene plasmid #186058 | pTR-373 tNGFR-P2A-IL7R | addgene full sequence | sequence record 367272 | Addgene NGS Result
TCGTCTCGCGCGTTTCGGTGATGACGGTGAAAACCTCTGACACATGCAGCTCCCGGAGACGGTCACAGCT
TGTCTGTAAGCGGATGCCGGGAGCAGACAAGCCCGTCAGGGCGCGTCAGCGGGTGTTGGCGGGTGTCGGG
GCTGGCTTAACTATGCGGCATCAGAGCAGATTGTACTGAGAGTGCACCATATGCGGTGTGAAATACCGCA
CAGATGCGTAAGGAGAAAATACCGCATCAGGCGCCATTCGCCATTCAGGCTGCGCAACTGTTGGGAAGGG
CGATCGGTGCGGGCCTCTTCGCTATTACGCCAGCTGGCGAAAGGGGGATGTGCTGCAAGGCGATTAAGTT
GGGTAACGCCAGGGTTTTCCCAGTCACGACGTTGTAAAACGACGGCCAGTGAATTCGAGCTCGGTACCCG
GGGAAAGCAAGACTCTGTCTCAAAAAAATAAAAATTAAAAAAATAAAGTAGCCTCTAGCCTAAGATAGCT
TGAGCCTAGGTGTGAATCTACTGCCTTACTCTGATGTAAGCACAGTAAGTGTGGGGGCTGCAGGGAATAT
CCAGGAGGAACAATAATTTCAGAGGCTCTGTCTCTTCATGTCCTTGACCTCTGCTTACAGCAGCAATACT
TTTACTCAGACTTCCTGTTTCTGGAACTTGCCTTCTTTTTTGCTGTGTTTATACTTCCCTTGTCTGTGGT
TAGATAAGTATAAAGCCCTAGATCTAAGCTTCTCTGTCTTCCTCCCTCCCTCCCTTCCTCTTACTCTCAT
TCATTTCATACACACTGGCTCACACATCTACTCTCTCTCTCTATCTCTCTCAGAATGGGGGCAGGTGCCA
CTGGCCGCGCCATGGACGGGCCGCGCCTGCTGCTGTTGCTGCTTCTGGGGGTGTCCCTTGGAGGTGCCAA
GGAGGCATGCCCCACAGGCCTGTACACACACAGCGGTGAGTGCTGCAAAGCCTGCAACCTGGGCGAGGGT
GTGGCCCAGCCTTGTGGAGCCAACCAGACCGTGTGTGAGCCCTGCCTGGACAGCGTGACGTTCTCCGACG
TGGTGAGCGCGACCGAGCCGTGCAAGCCGTGCACCGAGTGCGTGGGGCTCCAGAGCATGTCGGCGCCATG
CGTGGAGGCCGACGACGCCGTGTGCCGCTGCGCCTACGGCTACTACCAGGATGAGACGACTGGGCGCTGC
GAGGCGTGCCGCGTGTGCGAGGCGGGCTCGGGCCTCGTGTTCTCCTGCCAGGACAAGCAGAACACCGTGT
GCGAGGAGTGCCCCGACGGCACGTATTCCGACGAGGCCAACCACGTGGACCCGTGCCTGCCCTGCACCGT
GTGCGAGGACACCGAGCGCCAGCTCCGCGAGTGCACACGCTGGGCCGACGCCGAGTGCGAGGAGATCCCT
GGCCGTTGGATTACACGGTCCACACCCCCAGAGGGCTCGGACAGCACAGCCCCCAGCACCCAGGAGCCTG
AGGCACCTCCAGAACAAGACCTCATAGCCAGCACGGTGGCAGGTGTGGTGACCACAGTGATGGGCAGCTC
CCAGCCCGTGGTGACCCGAGGCACCACCGACAACCTCATCCCTGTCTATTGCTCCATCCTGGCTGCTGTG
GTTGTGGGTCTTGTGGCCTACATAGCCTTCAAGAGGTGGAACAGCCGCGCCAAGCGCTCGGGTTCGGGTG
CCACCAACTTCAGCCTGCTGAAGCAGGCCGGCGACGTGGAGGAGAACCCCGGCCCCACAATTCTAGGAAC
TACATTCGGGATGGTTTTTTCTTTACTTCAAGTCGTTTCTGGAGAAAGTGGCTATGCTCAAAATGGTGAG
TCATTTCTAAGTTTTCTTATGGATTTTGGATTATCTGTAGCATGGTTTCAGGTTATTCAGTTCCCTAACA
GACCTGAGTCAGGCACTGGGTTTGAATGCAGTTTGAGAATTTCCCACATATTCAGTCATTTTTTTTAATG
TTTAACCACCATGACAGGGGGCAGGGGATCAATACTATGGGTGGTTTATAAGACCTCAGTATTCTCAAGA
AGGAATGCATTTCACTCCCAAGTGTAGATCTTAAATGTTGAATGATTACTCTGCTCTTACAAAAAGAATG
CTCATGTAGATGCTATGACTGTACTTGTAGGAAAATTCCTCTAGAGTCGACCTGCAGGCATGCAAGCTTG
GCGTAATCATGGTCATAGCTGTTTCCTGTGTGAAATTGTTATCCGCTCACAATTCCACACAACATACGAG
CCGGAAGCATAAAGTGTAAAGCCTGGGGTGCCTAATGAGTGAGCTAACTCACATTAATTGCGTTGCGCTC
ACTGCCCGCTTTCCAGTCGGGAAACCTGTCGTGCCAGCTGCATTAATGAATCGGCCAACGCGCGGGGAGA
GGCGGTTTGCGTATTGGGCGCTCTTCCGCTTCCTCGCTCACTGACTCGCTGCGCTCGGTCGTTCGGCTGC
GGCGAGCGGTATCAGCTCACTCAAAGGCGGTAATACGGTTATCCACAGAATCAGGGGATAACGCAGGAAA
GAACATGTGAGCAAAAGGCCAGCAAAAGGCCAGGAACCGTAAAAAGGCCGCGTTGCTGGCGTTTTTCCAT
AGGCTCCGCCCCCCTGACGAGCATCACAAAAATCGACGCTCAAGTCAGAGGTGGCGAAACCCGACAGGAC
TATAAAGATACCAGGCGTTTCCCCCTGGAAGCTCCCTCGTGCGCTCTCCTGTTCCGACCCTGCCGCTTAC
CGGATACCTGTCCGCCTTTCTCCCTTCGGGAAGCGTGGCGCTTTCTCATAGCTCACGCTGTAGGTATCTC
AGTTCGGTGTAGGTCGTTCGCTCCAAGCTGGGCTGTGTGCACGAACCCCCCGTTCAGCCCGACCGCTGCG
CCTTATCCGGTAACTATCGTCTTGAGTCCAACCCGGTAAGACACGACTTATCGCCACTGGCAGCAGCCAC
TGGTAACAGGATTAGCAGAGCGAGGTATGTAGGCGGTGCTACAGAGTTCTTGAAGTGGTGGCCTAACTAC
GGCTACACTAGAAGAACAGTATTTGGTATCTGCGCTCTGCTGAAGCCAGTTACCTTCGGAAAAAGAGTTG
GTAGCTCTTGATCCGGCAAACAAACCACCGCTGGTAGCGGTGGTTTTTTTGTTTGCAAGCAGCAGATTAC
GCGCAGAAAAAAAGGATCTCAAGAAGATCCTTTGATCTTTTCTACGGGGTCTGACGCTCAGTGGAACGAA
AACTCACGTTAAGGGATTTTGGTCATGAGATTATCAAAAAGGATCTTCACCTAGATCCTTTTAAATTAAA
AATGAAGTTTTAAATCAATCTAAAGTATATATGAGTAAACTTGGTCTGACAGTTACCAATGCTTAATCAG
TGAGGCACCTATCTCAGCGATCTGTCTATTTCGTTCATCCATAGTTGCCTGACTCCCCGTCGTGTAGATA
ACTACGATACGGGAGGGCTTACCATCTGGCCCCAGTGCTGCAATGATACCGCGAGACCCACGCTCACCGG
CTCCAGATTTATCAGCAATAAACCAGCCAGCCGGAAGGGCCGAGCGCAGAAGTGGTCCTGCAACTTTATC
CGCCTCCATCCAGTCTATTAATTGTTGCCGGGAAGCTAGAGTAAGTAGTTCGCCAGTTAATAGTTTGCGC
AACGTTGTTGCCATTGCTACAGGCATCGTGGTGTCACGCTCGTCGTTTGGTATGGCTTCATTCAGCTCCG
GTTCCCAACGATCAAGGCGAGTTACATGATCCCCCATGTTGTGCAAAAAAGCGGTTAGCTCCTTCGGTCC
TCCGATCGTTGTCAGAAGTAAGTTGGCCGCAGTGTTATCACTCATGGTTATGGCAGCACTGCATAATTCT
CTTACTGTCATGCCATCCGTAAGATGCTTTTCTGTGACTGGTGAGTACTCAACCAAGTCATTCTGAGAAT
AGTGTATGCGGCGACCGAGTTGCTCTTGCCCGGCGTCAATACGGGATAATACCGCGCCACATAGCAGAAC
TTTAAAAGTGCTCATCATTGGAAAACGTTCTTCGGGGCGAAAACTCTCAAGGATCTTACCGCTGTTGAGA
TCCAGTTCGATGTAACCCACTCGTGCACCCAACTGATCTTCAGCATCTTTTACTTTCACCAGCGTTTCTG
GGTGAGCAAAAACAGGAAGGCAAAATGCCGCAAAAAAGGGAATAAGGGCGACACGGAAATGTTGAATACT
CATACTCTTCCTTTTTCAATATTATTGAAGCATTTATCAGGGTTATTGTCTCATGAGCGGATACATATTT
GAATGTATTTAGAAAAATAAACAAATAGGGGTTCCGCGCACATTTCCCCGAAAAGTGCCACCTGACGTCT
AAGAAACCATTATTATCATGACATTAACCTATAAAAATAGGCGTATCACGAGGCCCTT
Features (pLannotate 1.2.2; 13 found; start..end, strand, type, name):
      5..40      +  CDS            rop (fragment): Rop protein, which maintains plasmids at low copy number; rop
    142..241     +  misc_feature   bom (fragment): basis of mobility region from pBR322
    247..404     -  CDS            lacZα (fragment): LacZα fragment of β-galactosidase; lacZ fragment
    825..1682    +  CDS            NGFR (fragment): TNR16_HUMAN - Also known as TNFRSF16. Experimental evidence at protein level: Swiss-Prot protein existence level 1. Low affinity receptor which can bind to NGF, BDNF, NTF3, and NTF4. Forms a heterodimeric receptor with SORCS2 that binds the precursor forms of NGF, BDNF and NTF3 with high affinity, and has much lower affinity for mature NGF and BDNF (PubMed:24908487). Plays an important role in differentiation and survival of specific neuronal populations during development (By similarity). Can mediate cell survival as well as cell death of neural cells. Plays a role in the inactivation of RHOA
   1737..1820    +  CDS            IL7R (fragment): IL7RA_HUMAN - Experimental evidence at protein level: Swiss-Prot protein existence level 1. Receptor for interleukin-7. Also acts as a receptor for thymic stromal lymphopoietin (TSLP). From Homo sapiens (Human).
   2137..2169    +  misc_feature   MCS (fragment): pUC18/19 multiple cloning site
   2206..2222    -  protein_bind   lac operator: The lac repressor binds to the lac operator to inhibit transcription in E. coli. This inhibition can be relieved by adding lactose or isopropyl-β-D-thiogalactopyranoside (IPTG). lac repressor encoded by lacI
   2230..2260    -  promoter       lac promoter: promoter for the E. coli lac operon
   2275..2296    -  protein_bind   CAP binding site: CAP binding activates transcription in the presence of cAMP. E. coli catabolite activator protein
   2309..2401    -  CDS            lacI (fragment): lac repressor; lacI; The lac repressor binds to the lac operator to inhibit transcription in E. coli. This inhibition can be relieved by adding lactose or isopropyl-β-D-thiogalactopyranoside (IPTG).
   2584..3172    -  rep_origin     ori: high-copy-number ColE1/pMB1/pBR322/pUC origin of replication
   3343..4203    -  CDS            AmpR: β-lactamase; bla; confers resistance to ampicillin, carbenicillin, and related antibiotics
   4204..4308    -  promoter       AmpR promoter: bla
