[The description below was written by a language model from this plasmid's Addgene catalogue record and pLannotate feature annotations shown in this document.]
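Description:
pTR-373 tNGFR-P2A-IL7R is a pUC19-based plasmid of about 4.4 kb that carries a homology-directed repair template for CRISPR-mediated knock-in of a truncated NGFR (tNGFR) marker at the human IL7R locus. It is a bacterial cloning and template plasmid, not an expression vector. It replicates in E. coli from the high-copy ColE1/pUC origin and is selected with ampicillin through the β-lactamase gene and its native promoter. The remaining annotated backbone features are pUC19 remnants with no role in the knock-in: interrupted lacZα, the lac promoter and operator, the CAP site, and fragments of lacI, rop, bom and the multiple cloning site.

The payload sits within the disrupted lacZα/MCS region. The feature table shows an NGFR coding fragment of roughly 860 bp, followed after a short gap by an 84 bp stretch matching the human IL7R coding sequence. The gap is not annotated, but its position and the construct name suggest it holds the P2A ribosome-skipping peptide. No mammalian promoter is annotated, which fits a design in which the cassette is inserted in frame near the start of IL7R, so that the endogenous promoter would produce tNGFR and wild-type IL-7Rα as separate proteins. The unannotated sequence on either side of the cassette presumably provides the IL7R homology arms, although the record does not define their boundaries or name the guide RNA target.

tNGFR is commonly used as a surface marker, as the truncated receptor lacks its intracellular signalling domain, so edited cells can be detected or enriched by antibody staining. The record ties the plasmid to work on high-yield, non-viral genome engineering of primary cells with hybrid ssDNA repair templates, where it would serve as a source of the knock-in template.
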