Addgene plasmid #186058: pTR-373 tNGFR-P2A-IL7R
Purpose: Knockin of truncated NGFR to target gene
Depositing lab: Alexander Marson. Depositing organization: J. David Gladstone Institutes. Publication: High-yield genome engineering in primary cells using a hybrid ssDNA repair template and small-molecule cocktails. Shy BR, Vykunta VS, Ha A, Talbot A, Roth TL, Nguyen DN, Pfeifer WG, Chen YY, Blaeschke F, Shifrut E, Vedova S, Mamedov MR, Chung JJ, Li H, Yu R, Wu D, Wolf J, Martin TG, Castro CE, Ye L, Esensten JH, Eyquem J, Marson A. Nat Biotechnol. 2022 Aug 25:10.1038/s41587-022-01418-8. doi: 10.1038/s41587-022-01418-8. PubMed 36008610.
Backbone
  Vector backbone: PUC19
  Vector type: CRISPR
Growth in bacteria
  Bacterial resistance: Ampicillin, 100 μg/mL
  Growth temperature: 37°C
  Growth strain: DH5alpha
  Copy number: High Copy
Gene/Insert
  Gene/Insert name: IL7R
  Species: H. sapiens (human)
  Mutation: WT with tNGFR sequence
  Entrez Gene: IL7R (a.k.a. CD127, CDW127, IL-7R-alpha, IL-7Ralpha, IL7RA, IL7Ralpha, ILRA, IMD104, lnc-IL7R, sIL-7R)
  Cloning method: Unknown
Terms and licenses: Academic/Nonprofit Terms; Industry Terms: Not Available to Industry
Depositor comments: Please visit https://www.biorxiv.org/content/10.1101/2021.09.02.458799v1 for bioRxiv preprint.
How to cite: pTR-373 tNGFR-P2A-IL7R was a gift from Alexander Marson (Addgene plasmid # 186058 ; http://n2t.net/addgene:186058 ; RRID:Addgene_186058)
